>Addgene plasmid #22734 | pTag5A-rPrmpMyc | depositor full sequence | sequence record 10397 | Author sequence
ATGCATTAGTTATTAATAGTAATCAATTACGGGGTCATTAGTTCATAGCCCATATATGGAGTTCCGCGTT
ACATAACTTACGGTAAATGGCCCGCCTGGCTGACCGCCCAACGACCCCCGCCCATTGACGTCAATAATGA
CGTATGTTCCCATAGTAACGCCAATAGGGACTTTCCATTGACGTCAATGGGTGGAGTATTTACGGTAAAC
TGCCCACTTGGCAGTACATCAAGTGTATCATATGCCAAGTACGCCCCCTATTGACGTCAATGACGGTAAA
TGGCCCGCCTGGCATTATGCCCAGTACATGACCTTATGGGACTTTCCTACTTGGCAGTACATCTACGTAT
TAGTCATCGCTATTACCATGGTGATGCGGTTTTGGCAGTACATCAATGGGCGTGGATAGCGGTTTGACTC
ACGGGGATTTCCAAGTCTCCACCCCATTGACGTCAATGGGAGTTTGTTTTGGCACCAAAATCAACGGGAC
TTTCCAAAATGTCGTAACAACTCCGCCCCATTGACGCAAATGGGCGGTAGGCGTGTACGGTGGGAGGTCT
ATATAAGCAGAGCTGGTTTAGTGAACCGTCAGATCCGCTAGCGATTACGCCAAGCTCGAAATTAACCCTC
ACTAAAGGGAACAAAAGCTGGAGCTCCACCGCGGTGGCGGCCGCTCTAGCCCGGGCGGATCCCCCGGGCT
GCAGGAATTCGCCGCCATGCCGCCCGCCGGGCCCCGCGGGGTCGCGCCACTCGCTGCCGTCGTCCTGCTG
GTGCTTGGGGCTCCTCTGGCACTGGCGAGTGAAGACTGCTTGTGGTATCTGGACCGGAATGGCTCCTGGC
ATCCGGGATTTGACTGCGAGTTTTTCACCTTCTGCTGCGGGACCTGCTACCAGCGGTACTGCTGCAGGGA
CCTGACCTTACTCATCACCGAGAGACAGCAGAAACACTGCCTGGCCTTCAGTCCCAAGACCATAGCAGGC
ATCGCCTCTGCTGTAATCCTCTTTGTTGCCGTGGTTGCCACCACCATCTGCTGCTTCCTCTGTTCCTGTT
GTTACCTATACCGAAGGCGCCAGCAGCTCCAGAGCACATTTGAAGGCCAAGAGATTCCGATGACAGGCAT
CCCAATGCAGCCAGTATACCAGTACCCCCCGGACCCCAAAGCTGGACCTGGACCCCCACAGCCTGGTTTC
ATGTACCCACCTAGTGGTCCTGCTCCTCAGTATCCTCTCTATCCAGCTGGGCCCCCAATCTACAACCCTG
CAGCTCCTCCACCCTATATGCCACCACAGCCCTCTTACCCAGGAGCCTGTGAATTCGATATCAAGCTTAT
CGATACCGTCGACCTCGAGCAGAAACTCATCTCTGAAGAGGATCTGTAGGGCCCGGTACCTTAATTAATT
AAGGTACCAGGTAAGTGTACCCAATTCGCCCTATAGTGAGTCGTATTACAATTCACTCGATCGCCCTTCC
CAACAGTTGCGCAGCCTGAATGGCGAATGGAGATCCAATTTTTAAGTGTATAATGTGTTAAACTACTGAT
TCTAATTGTTTGTGTATTTTAGATTCACAGTCCCAAGGCTCATTTCAGGCCCCTCAGTCCTCACAGTCTG
TTCATGATCATAATCAGCCATACCACATTTGTAGAGGTTTTACTTGCTTTAAAAAACCTCCCACACCTCC
CCCTGAACCTGAAACATAAAATGAATGCAATTGTTGTTGTTAACTTGTTTATTGCAGCTTATAATGGTTA
CAAATAAAGCAATAGCATCACAAATTTCACAAATAAAGCATTTTTTTCACTGCATTCTAGTTGTGGTTTG
TCCAAACTCATCAATGTATCTTAACGCGTAAATTGTAAGCGTTAATATTTTGTTAAAATTCGCGTTAAAT
TTTTGTTAAATCAGCTCATTTTTTAACCAATAGGCCGAAATCGGCAAAATCCCTTATAAATCAAAAGAAT
AGACCGAGATAGGGT
[37 nt withheld, positions 1976-2012]
AAAGAACGTGGACTCCAACGTCAAAGG
[49 nt withheld, positions 2040-2088]
T
[91 nt withheld, positions 2090-2180]
G
[124 nt withheld, positions 2182-2305]
CAGGTGGCACTTTTCGGGGAAATGTGCGCGGAACCCCTATTTGTTTATTTTTCTAAATACATTCAAATAT
GTATCCGCTCATGAGACAATAACCCTGATAAATGCTTCAATAATATTGAAAAAGGAAGAATCCTGAGGCG
GAAAGAACCAGCTGTGGAATGTGTGTCAGTTAGGGTGTGGAAAGTCCCCAGGCTCCCCAGCAGGCAGAAG
TATGCAAAGCATGCATCTCAATTAGTCAGCAACCAGGTGTGGAAAGTCCCCAGGCTCCCCAGCAGGCAGA
AGTATGCAAAGCATGCATCTCAATTAGTCAGCAACCATAGTCCCGCCCCTAACTCCGCCCATCCCGCCCC
TAACTCCGCCCAGTTCCGCCCATTCTCCGCCCCATGGCTGACTAATTTTTTTTATTTATGCAGAGGCCGA
GGCCGCCTCGGCCTCTGAGCTATTCCAGAAGTAGTGAGGAGGCTTTTTTGGAGGCCTAGGCTTTTGCAAA
GATCGATCAAGAGACAGGATGAGGATCGTTTCGCATGATTGAACAAGATGGATTGCACGCAGGTTCTCCG
GCCGCTTGGGTGGAGAGGCTATTCGGCTATGACTGGGCACAACAGACAATCGGCTGCTCTGATGCCGCCG
TGTTCCGGCTGTCAGCGCAGGGGCGCCCGGTTCTTTTTGTCAAGACCGACCTGTCCGGTGCCCTGAATGA
ACTGCAAGACGAGGCAGCGCGGCTATCGTGGCTGGCCACGACGGGCGTTCCTTGCGCAGCTGTGCTCGAC
GTTGTCACTGAAGCGGGAAGGGACTGGCTGCTATTGGGCGAAGTGCCGGGGCAGGATCTCCTGTCATCTC
ACCTTGCTCCTGCCGAGAAAGTATCCATCATGGCTGATGCAATGCGGCGGCTGCATACGCTTGATCCGGC
TACCTGCCCATTCGACCACCAAGCGAAACATCGCATCGAGCGAGCACGTACTCGGATGGAAGCCGGTCTT
GTCGATCAGGATGATCTGGACGAAGAACATCAGGGGCTCGCGCCAGCCGAACTGTTCGCCAGGCTCAAGG
CGAGCATGCCCGACGGCGAGGATCTCGTCGTGACCCATGGCGATGCCTGCTTGCCGAATATCATGGTGGA
AAATGGCCGCTTTTCTGGATTCATCGACTGTGGCCGGCTGGGTGTGGCGGACCGCTATCAGGACATAGCG
TTGGCTACCCGTGATATTGCTGAAGAACTTGGCGGCGAATGGGCTGACCGCTTCCTCGTGCTTTACGGTA
TCGCCGCTCCCGATTCGCAGCGCATCGCCTTCTATCGCCTTCTTGACGAGTTCTTCTGAGCGGGACTCTG
GGGTTCGAAATGACCGACCAAGCGACGCCCAACCTGCCATCACGAGATTTCGATTCCACCGCCGCCTTCT
ATGAAAGGTTGGGCTTCGGAATCGTTTTCCGGGACGCCGGCTGGATGATCCTCCAGCGCGGGGATCTCAT
GCTGGAGTTCTTCGCCCACCCTAGGGGGAGGCTAACTGAAACACGGAAGGAGACAATACCGGAAGGAACC
CGCGCTATGACGGCAATAAAAAGACAGAATAAAACGCACGGTGTTGGGTCGTTTGTTCATAAACGCGGGG
TTCGGTCCCAGGGCTGGCACTCTGTCGATACCCCACCGAGACCCCATTGGGGCCAATACGCCCGCGTTTC
TTCCTTTTCCCCACCCCACCCCCCAAGTTCGGGTGAAGGCCCAGGGCTCGCAGCCAACGTCGGGGCGGCA
GGCCCTGCCATAGCCTCAGGTTACTCATATATACTTTAGATTGATTTAAAACTTCATTTTTAATTTAAAA
GGATCTAGGTGAAGATCCTTTTTGATAATCTCATGACCAAAATCCCTTAACGTGAGTTTTCGTTCCACTG
AGCGTCAGACCCCGTAGAAAAGATCAAAGGATCTTCTTGAGATCCTTTTTTTCTGCGCGTAATCTGCTGC
TTGCAAACAAAAAAACCACCGCTACCAGCGGTGGTTTGTTTGCCGGATCAAGAGCTACCAACTCTTTTTC
CGAAGGTAACTGGCTTCAGCAGAGCGCAGATACCAAATACTGTCCTTCTAGTGTAGCCGTAGTTAGGCCA
CCACTTCAAGAACTCTGTAGCACCGCCTACATACCTCGCTCTGCTAATCCTGTTACCAGTGGCTGCTGCC
AGTGGCGATAAGTCGTGTCTTACCGGGTTGGACTCAAGACGATAGTTACCGGATAAGGCGCAGCGGTCGG
GCTGAACGGGGGGTTCGTGCACACAGCCCAGCTTGGAGCGAACGACCTACACCGAACTGAGATACCTACA
GCGTGAGCTATGAGAAAGCGCCACGCTTCCCGAAGGGAGAAAGGCGGACAGGTATCCGGTAAGCGGCAGG
GTCGGAACAGGAGAGCGCACGAGGGAGCTTCCAGGGGGAAACGCCTGGTATCTTTATAGTCCTGTCGGGT
TTCGCCACCTCTGACTTGAGCGTCGATTTTTGTGATGCTCGTCAGGGGGGCGGAGCCTATGGAAAAACGC
CAGCAACGCGGCCTTTTTACGGTTCCTGGCCTTTTGCTGGCCTTTTGCTCACATGTTCTTTCCTGCGTTA
TCCCCTGATTCTGTGGATAACCGTATTACCGCC
Features (pLannotate 1.2.2; 19 found; start..end, strand, type, name):
     67..370     +  enhancer       CMV enhancer: human cytomegalovirus immediate early enhancer
    371..574     +  promoter       CMV promoter: human cytomegalovirus (CMV) immediate early promoter
    620..638     +  promoter       T3 promoter: promoter for bacteriophage T3 RNA polymerase
    717..1307    +  CDS            Shisa4: SHSA4_MOUSE - Also known as Tmem58. Experimental evidence at protein level: Swiss-Prot protein existence level 1. From Mus musculus (Mouse).
   1311..1349    +  misc_feature   MCS (fragment): pBluescript multiple cloning site
   1347..1376    +  CDS            3xMyc (fragment): 3 tandem Myc epitope tags
   1430..1448    -  promoter       T7 promoter: promoter for bacteriophage T7 RNA polymerase
   1458..1497    +  CDS            lacZα (fragment): LacZα fragment of β-galactosidase; lacZ fragment
   1507..1562    +  intron         small t intron (fragment): SV40 (simian virus 40) small t antigen intron
   1562..1699    +  CDS            large T antigen (fragment): large T antigen from SV40 (simian virus 40)
   1722..1843    +  polyA_signal   SV40 poly(A) signal: SV40 polyadenylation signal
   1877..2305    -  rep_origin     f1 ori (sequence partly withheld): f1 bacteriophage origin of replication; arrow indicates direction of (+) strand synthesis
   2332..2434    +  promoter       AmpR promoter: bla
   2438..2795    +  promoter       SV40 promoter: SV40 enhancer and early promoter
   2830..3624    +  CDS            NeoR/KanR: aminoglycoside phosphotransferase from Tn5; aph(3')-II (or nptII); confers resistance to neomycin, kanamycin, and G418 (Geneticin®)
   3645..3797    +  CDS            ble (fragment): BLE_KLEPN - Experimental evidence at protein level: Swiss-Prot protein existence level 1. Binding protein with a strong affinity to the bleomycin family of antibiotics. Binds to CL990; an antimitotic-antibiotic compound. From Klebsiella pneumoniae.
   3856..3903    +  polyA_signal   HSV TK poly(A) signal: herpes simplex virus thymidine kinase polyadenylation signal (Cole and Stacy, 1985)
   3994..4010    -  polyA_signal   bGH poly(A) signal (fragment): bovine growth hormone polyadenylation signal
   4232..4820    +  rep_origin     ori: high-copy-number ColE1/pMB1/pBR322/pUC origin of replication
