[The description below was written by a language model from this plasmid's Addgene catalogue record and pLannotate feature annotations shown in this document.]
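Description:
pTag5A-rPrmpMyc is a mammalian expression plasmid built on the Stratagene pCMV-Tag 5A backbone, carrying the rat proline-rich transmembrane protein (Prmp) coding sequence fused at its C-terminus to a Myc epitope. The roughly 618 bp insert was placed into the vector's EcoRI site, which is retained on both sides. It sits downstream of the human cytomegalovirus immediate early enhancer and promoter, which drive strong constitutive transcription in mammalian cells. Automated annotation of the 4,928 nt depositor sequence matches the open reading frame to mouse Shisa4 (also called Tmem58), which suggests that Prmp corresponds to the rat counterpart of that protein, although the catalogue entry itself does not use this name. A short stretch of polylinker links the coding sequence to the Myc tag. The tag is annotated as a fragment of a 3xMyc element about 30 nt long, consistent with a single epitope copy. An SV40 polyadenylation signal ends the transcript. T3 and T7 phage promoters flank the insert and serve as sequencing primer sites.

Propagation in E. coli relies on a high-copy ColE1/pUC-type origin, and an f1 origin is also present for single-stranded DNA production. A single NeoR/KanR (aminoglycoside phosphotransferase) gene provides selection in both hosts. A bacterial bla-type promoter expresses it for kanamycin resistance, and the SV40 early promoter expresses it for G418 selection of transfected mammalian cells, with an HSV TK polyadenylation signal downstream. The construct suits transient or stable expression of Myc-tagged Prmp, so the protein can be detected or localised with anti-Myc antibodies. The associated publication concerns the identification of an oligodendrocyte cell adhesion protein by gene expression profiling.
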