Addgene plasmid #22734: pTag5A-rPrmpMyc
Depositing lab: Lynn Hudson. Depositing organization: National Institute of Neurological Disorders and Strokes (NINDS). Publication: Identification of a novel oligodendrocyte cell adhesion protein using gene expression profiling. Nielsen JA, Maric D, Lau P, Barker JL, Hudson LD. J Neurosci. 2006 Sep 27. 26(39):9881-91. 10.1523/JNEUROSCI.2246-06.2006 PubMed 17005852.
Backbone
  Vector backbone: pCMV-Tag 5A
  Backbone manufacturer: Stratagene
  Backbone size w/o insert (bp): 4500
  Vector type: Mammalian Expression
  Selectable markers: Neomycin (select with G418)
Growth in bacteria
  Bacterial resistance: Kanamycin, 50 μg/mL
  Growth temperature: 37°C
  Growth strain: DH5alpha
  Growth instructions: DH5 alpha. Grows under normal conditions 37°C, LB broth
  Copy number: High Copy
Gene/Insert
  Gene/Insert name: Proline-rich transmembrane protein (alt name: Prmp)
  Species: R. norvegicus (rat)
  Insert size (bp): 618
  Tag / fusion protein: Myc (C terminal on insert)
  Cloning method: Restriction Enzyme; 5′ cloning site EcoRI (not destroyed); 3′ cloning site EcoRI (not destroyed)
  Sequencing primers: 5′ T3 Promoter; 3′ T7 promoter
Resource information
  A portion of this plasmid was derived from a plasmid made by: DNA cloned in Hudson Laboratory
Terms and licenses: Academic/Nonprofit Terms; Industry Terms: Not Available to Industry
Depositor comments: T
How to cite: pTag5A-rPrmpMyc was a gift from Lynn Hudson (Addgene plasmid # 22734 ; http://n2t.net/addgene:22734 ; RRID:Addgene_22734)
