>Addgene plasmid #22734 | pTag5A-rPrmpMyc | addgene partial sequence | sequence record 28300 | 22734 with T7
GCTTCTGGTCTTATTATTAGGTACCGGGCCCTACAGATCCTCTTCAGAGATGAGTTTCTGCTCGAGGTCG
ACGGTATCGATAAGCTTGATATCGAATTCACAGGCTCCTGGGTAAGAGGGCTGTGGTGGCATATAGGGTG
GAGGAGCTGCAGGGTTGTAGATTGGGGGCCCAGCTGGATAGAGAGGATACTGAGGAGCAGGACCACTAGG
TGGGTACATGAAACCAGGCTGTGGGGGTCCAGGTCCAGCTTTGGGGTCCGGGGGGTACTGGTATACTGGC
TGCATTGGGATGCCTGTCATCGGAATCTCTTGGCCTTCAAATGTGCTCTGGAGCTGCTGGCGCCTTCGGT
ATAGGTAACAACAGGAACAGAGGAAGCAGCAGATGGTGGTGGCAACCACGGCAACAAAGAGGATTACAGC
AGAGGCGATGCCTGCTATGGTCTTGGGACTGAAGGCCAGGCAGTGTTTCTGCTGTCTCTCGGTGATGAGT
AAGGTCAGGTCCCTGCAGCAGTACCGCTGGTAGCAGGTCCCGCAGCAGAAGGTGAAAAACTCGCAGTCAA
ATCCCGGATGCCAGGAGCCATTCCGGTCCAGATACCACAAGCAGTCTTCACTCGCCAGTGCCAGAGGAGC
CCCAAGCACCAGCAGGACGACGGCAGCGAGTGGCGCGACCCCGCGGGGCCCGGCGGGCGGCATGGCGGCG
AATTCCTGCAGCCCGGGGGATCCGCCCGGGCTAAAGCGGCCGCCCCGCGGNGA
